Addgene plasmid #103251: LSB-hsa-miR-148a-5p
Purpose: Used to sense miRNA activity using fluorescence based tools. hsa-miR-148a-5p target in 3' UTR of of mKate. miRNA activity can be measured by the repression of mKate2 relative to EBFP2 fluorescent proteins . Plasmid is inherently unstable; please see Depositor Comments
Depositing lab: Ron Weiss. Depositing organization: Massachusetts Institute of Technology. Publication: A mixed antagonistic/synergistic miRNA repression model enables accurate predictions of multi-input miRNA sensor activity. Gam JJ, Babb J, Weiss R. Nat Commun. 2018 Jun 22;9(1):2430. doi: 10.1038/s41467-018-04575-0. PubMed 29934631.
Backbone
  Vector backbone: Low Sensor Backbone (LSB)
  Vector type: Mammalian Expression, Synthetic Biology
Growth in bacteria
  Bacterial resistance: Ampicillin and Kanamycin, 100 & 50 μg/mL
  Growth temperature: 30°C
  Growth strain: NEB Stable
  Copy number: High Copy
Gene/Insert
  Gene/Insert name: hsa-miR-148a-5p target
  Species: H. sapiens (human)
  Entrez Gene: MIR148A (a.k.a. MIRN148, MIRN148A, hsa-mir-148, mir-148a)
  Promoter: EF-1a
  Cloning method: Gibson Cloning
Terms and licenses: Academic/Nonprofit Terms; Industry Terms: Not Available to Industry
Depositor comments: Please note that this plasmid is inherently unstable due to a repeating poly A element. We recommend performing a diagnostic digest on multiple colonies upon receipt. The depositors would like to note the presence of several discrepancies between the depositor sequence and physical plasmid sequence. In particular, the sequences upstream and downstream of the puromycin coding region have 10 bp insertions which do not affect the ability to perform puromycin selection. The sequences for those regions within the physical plasmids are as follows: Upstream of Puro: GAATTCGACCGCCTGTCTCAAGGTGCCACC; Downstream of Puro: GCTTTGAGACTACGCGTGAATTCACTCCTC.
How to cite: LSB-hsa-miR-148a-5p was a gift from Ron Weiss (Addgene plasmid # 103251 ; http://n2t.net/addgene:103251 ; RRID:Addgene_103251)
