[The description below was written by a language model from this plasmid's Addgene catalogue record and pLannotate feature annotations shown in this document.]
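Description:
LSB-hsa-miR-148a-5p is an 11 kb mammalian expression plasmid built on the Low Sensor Backbone (LSB), designed as a two-colour fluorescent sensor of microRNA activity. It replicates in E. coli from a high-copy ColE1/pUC-type origin and carries both β-lactamase (AmpR) and an aph(3')-Ia kanamycin resistance gene, so it is selected with both antibiotics. A puromycin N-acetyltransferase coding sequence followed by a rabbit β-globin poly(A) signal is also present for selection in mammalian cells. The feature table does not annotate a promoter immediately upstream of it.

The payload consists of two parallel transcription units with the same architecture: a human EF-1α core promoter with its intron A, a fluorescent protein coding sequence flanked by Gateway attB recombination scars (attB4, attB1, attB2), and a β-globin 3' region with a poly(A) signal. The first unit expresses the red protein mKate2 and, according to the record, carries a target site for human miR-148a-5p in its 3' UTR. This site is not separately annotated, but would lie in the gap between mKate2 and its polyadenylation signal. The second unit expresses the blue protein EBFP2 without a target and serves as an internal reference for plasmid dose and expression. When miR-148a-5p is active in transfected cells, mKate2 is repressed relative to EBFP2, so the red-to-blue ratio reports miRNA activity.

The depositor notes that the repeated poly(A) elements make the plasmid inherently unstable. The physical plasmid also differs slightly from the deposited sequence, including short insertions flanking the puromycin gene that do not affect selection.
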