Features (pLannotate 1.2.2; 28 found; start..end, strand, type, name):
     87..675     -  rep_origin     ori: high-copy-number ColE1/pMB1/pBR322/pUC origin of replication
    846..1706    -  CDS            AmpR: β-lactamase; bla; confers resistance to ampicillin, carbenicillin, and related antibiotics
   1707..1778    -  promoter       AmpR promoter: bla
   1857..2456    +  CDS            PuroR: puromycin N-acetyltransferase; pac from Streptomyces alboniger; confers resistance to puromycin
   2461..2541    +  CDS            HBB (fragment): HBB_PONPY - Experimental evidence at transcript level: Swiss-Prot protein existence level 2. Involved in oxygen transport from the lung to the various peripheral tissues. From Pongo pygmaeus (Bornean orangutan).
   2612..2667    +  polyA_signal   β-globin poly(A) signal: rabbit β-globin polyadenylation signal (Gil and Proudfoot, 1987)
   3646..3666    +  protein_bind   attB4: mutant version of attB; core recombination site for the Gateway® BP reaction BP Clonase™
   3734..3945    +  promoter       EF-1α core promoter: core promoter for human elongation factor EF-1α
   3946..4884    +  intron         EF-1α intron A: intron upstream of the start codon of human EF-1α
   4911..4931    +  protein_bind   attB1: mutant version of attB; core recombination site for the Gateway® BP reaction BP Clonase™
   4951..5646    +  CDS            mKate2: mKate2 is a basic (constitutively fluorescent) red fluorescent protein published in 2009, derived from Entacmaea quadricolor. It is reported to be a rapidly-maturing monomer with moderate acid sensitivity.
   5666..5690    -  protein_bind   attB2: mutant version of attB; recombination site for the Gateway® BP reaction BP Clonase™
   5834..5908    +  CDS            HBB (fragment): HBB_PONPY - Experimental evidence at transcript level: Swiss-Prot protein existence level 2. Involved in oxygen transport from the lung to the various peripheral tissues. From Pongo pygmaeus (Bornean orangutan).
   5979..6034    +  polyA_signal   β-globin poly(A) signal: rabbit β-globin polyadenylation signal (Gil and Proudfoot, 1987)
   6418..6443    +  misc_feature   SA: splice acceptor site
   7115..7135    +  protein_bind   attB4: mutant version of attB; core recombination site for the Gateway® BP reaction BP Clonase™
   7203..7414    +  promoter       EF-1α core promoter: core promoter for human elongation factor EF-1α
   7415..8353    +  intron         EF-1α intron A: intron upstream of the start codon of human EF-1α
   8380..8400    +  protein_bind   attB1: mutant version of attB; core recombination site for the Gateway® BP reaction BP Clonase™
   8411..9127    +  CDS            EBFP2: EBFP2 is a basic (constitutively fluorescent) blue fluorescent protein published in 2007, derived from Aequorea victoria. It is reported to be a rapidly-maturing monomer with moderate acid sensitivity.
   9135..9159    -  protein_bind   attB2: mutant version of attB; recombination site for the Gateway® BP reaction BP Clonase™
   9163..9243    +  CDS            HBB (fragment): HBB_PONPY - Experimental evidence at transcript level: Swiss-Prot protein existence level 2. Involved in oxygen transport from the lung to the various peripheral tissues. From Pongo pygmaeus (Bornean orangutan).
   9314..9369    +  polyA_signal   β-globin poly(A) signal: rabbit β-globin polyadenylation signal (Gil and Proudfoot, 1987)
   9752..9774    -  protein_bind   lac operator (fragment): The lac repressor binds to the lac operator to inhibit transcription in E. coli. This inhibition can be relieved by adding lactose or isopropyl-β-D-thiogalactopyranoside (IPTG). lac repressor encoded by lacI
   9778..9808    -  promoter       lac promoter: promoter for the E. coli lac operon
   9823..9844    -  protein_bind   CAP binding site: CAP binding activates transcription in the presence of cAMP. E. coli catabolite activator protein
   9857..9896    -  CDS            lacI (fragment): lac repressor; lacI; The lac repressor binds to the lac operator to inhibit transcription in E. coli. This inhibition can be relieved by adding lactose or isopropyl-β-D-thiogalactopyranoside (IPTG).
  10069..10878   +  CDS            KanR: aminoglycoside phosphotransferase; aph(3')-Ia; confers resistance to kanamycin in bacteria or G418 (Geneticin®) in eukaryotes
>Addgene plasmid #103251 | LSB-hsa-miR-148a-5p | depositor full sequence | sequence record 195551 | Full Sequence
AATTGAGGGGATAACGCAGGAAAGAACATGTGAGCAAAAGGCCAGCAAAAGGCCAGGAACCGTAAAAAGG
CCGCGTTGCTGGCGTTTTTCCATAGGCTCCGCCCCCCTGACGAGCATCACAAAAATCGACGCTCAAGTCA
GAGGTGGCGAAACCCGACAGGACTATAAAGATACCAGGCGTTTCCCCCTGGAAGCTCCCTCGTGCGCTCT
CCTGTTCCGACCCTGCCGCTTACCGGATACCTGTCCGCCTTTCTCCCTTCGGGAAGCGTGGCGCTTTCTC
ATAGCTCACGCTGTAGGTATCTCAGTTCGGTGTAGGTCGTTCGCTCCAAGCTGGGCTGTGTGCACGAACC
CCCCGTTCAGCCCGACCGCTGCGCCTTATCCGGTAACTATCGTCTTGAGTCCAACCCGGTAAGACACGAC
TTATCGCCACTGGCAGCAGCCACTGGTAACAGGATTAGCAGAGCGAGGTATGTAGGCGGTGCTACAGAGT
TCTTGAAGTGGTGGCCTAACTACGGCTACACTAGAAGAACAGTATTTGGTATCTGCGCTCTGCTGAAGCC
AGTTACCTTCGGAAAAAGAGTTGGTAGCTCTTGATCCGGCAAACAAACCACCGCTGGTAGCGGTGGTTTT
TTTGTTTGCAAGCAGCAGATTACGCGCAGAAAAAAAGGATCTCAAGAAGATCCTTTGATCTTTTCTACGG
GGTCTGACGCTCAGTGGAACGAAAACTCACGTTAAGGGATTTTGGTCATGAGATTATCAAAAAGGATCTT
CACCTAGATCCTTTTAAATTAAAAATGAAGTTTTAAATCAATCTAAAGTATATATGAGTAAACTTGGTCT
GACAGTTACCAATGCTTAATCAGTGAGGCACCTATCTCAGCGATCTGTCTATTTCGTTCATCCATAGTTG
CCTGACTCCCCGTCGTGTAGATAACTACGATACGGGAGGGCTTACCATCTGGCCCCAGTGCTGCAATGAT
ACCGCGAGAACCACGCTCACCGGCTCCAGATTTATCAGCAATAAACCAGCCAGCCGGAAGGGCCGAGCGC
AGAAGTGGTCCTGCAACTTTATCCGCCTCCATCCAGTCTATTAATTGTTGCCGGGAAGCTAGAGTAAGTA
GTTCGCCAGTTAATAGTTTGCGCAACGTTGTTGCCATTGCTACAGGCATCGTGGTGTCACGCTCGTCGTT
TGGTATGGCTTCATTCAGCTCCGGTTCCCAACGATCAAGGCGAGTTACATGATCCCCCATGTTGTGCAAA
AAAGCGGTTAGCTCCTTCGGTCCTCCGATCGTTGTCAGAAGTAAGTTGGCCGCAGTGTTATCACTCATGG
TTATGGCAGCACTGCATAATTCTCTTACTGTCATGCCATCCGTAAGATGCTTTTCTGTGACTGGTGAGTA
CTCAACCAAGTCATTCTGAGAATAGTGTATGCGGCGACCGAGTTGCTCTTGCCCGGCGTCAATACGGGAT
AATACCGCGCCACATAGCAGAACTTTAAAAGTGCTCATCATTGGAAAACGTTCTTCGGGGCGAAAACTCT
CAAGGATCTTACCGCTGTTGAGATCCAGTTCGATGTAACCCACTCGTGCACCCAACTGATCTTCAGCATC
TTTTACTTTCACCAGCGTTTCTGGGTGAGCAAAAACAGGAAGGCAAAATGCCGCAAAAAAGGGAATAAGG
GCGACACGGAAATGTTGAATACTCATACTCTTCCTTTTTCAATATTATTGAAGCATTTATCAGGGTTATT
GTCTCATGAGCGGATACATATTTGAATGTAGCTCCGAATTTCTCGAGGGCTTGTCGACGACGGCGGTCTC
CGTCGTCAGGATCATGAATTCGACCCGCCTGCCACCATGACCGAGTACAAGCCCACGGTGCGCCTCGCCA
CCCGCGACGACGTCCCCCGGGCCGTACGCACCCTCGCCGCCGCGTTCGCCGACTACCCCGCCACGCGCCA
CACCGTCGACCCGGACCGCCACATCGAGCGGGTCACCGAGCTGCAAGAACTCTTCCTCACGCGCGTCGGG
CTCGACATCGGCAAGGTGTGGGTCGCGGACGACGGCGCCGCGGTGGCGGTCTGGACCACGCCGGAGAGCG
TCGAAGCGGGGGCGGTGTTCGCCGAGATCGGCCCGCGCATGGCCGAGTTGAGCGGTTCCCGGCTGGCCGC
GCAGCAACAGATGGAAGGCCTCCTGGCGCCGCACCGGCCCAAGGAGCCCGCGTGGTTCCTGGCCACCGTC
GGCGTCTCGCCCGACCACCAGGGCAAGGGTCTGGGCAGCGCCGTCGTGCTCCCCGGAGTGGAGGCGGCCG
AGCGCGCCGGGGTGCCCGCCTTCCTGGAGACATCCGCGCCCCGCAACCTCCCCTTCTACGAGCGGCTCGG
CTTCACCGTCACCGCCGACGTCGAGGTGCCCGAAGGACCGCGCACCTGGTGCATGACCCGCAAGCCCGGT
GCCTGATACGCGTGAATTCACTCCTCAGGTGCAGGCTGCCTATCAGAAGGTGGTGGCTGGTGTGGCCAAT
GCCCTGGCTCACAAATACCACTGAGATCTTTTTCCCTCTGCCAAAAATTATGGGGACATCATGAAGCCCC
TTGAGCATCTGACTTCTGGCTAATAAAGGAAATTTATTTTCATTGCAATAGTGTGTTGGAATTTTTTGTG
TCTCTCACTCGGAAGGACATATGGGAGGGCAAATCATTTAAAACATCAGAATGAGTATTTGGTTTAGAGT
TTGGCAACATATGCCCATATGCTGGCTGCCATGAACAAAGGTTGGCTATAAAGAGGTCATCAGTATATGA
AACAGCCCCCTGCTGTCCATTCCTTATTCCATAGAAAAGCCTTGACTTGAGGTTAGATTTTTTTTATATT
TTGTTTTGTGTTATTTTTTTCTTTAACATCCCTAAAATTTTCCTTACATGTTTTACTAGCCAGATTTTTC
CTCCTCTCCTGACTACTCCCAGTCATAGCTGTCCCTCTTCTCTTATGGAGATCCCTCGACCTGCAGCCCA
AGCTTGAATTCTCTAGAATTACCCTGTTATCCCTATGCTTGGTTTACCGAGCTCTTATTGGTTTTCAAAC
TTCATTGACTGTGCCCAACGCGCCTGGGAGCTCACGGGGACAGCCCCCCCCCAAAGCCCCCAGGGATGTA
ATTACGTCCCTCCCCCGCTAGGGGGCAGCAGCGAGCCGCCCGGGGCTCCGCTCCGGTCCGGCGCTCCCCC
CGCATCCCCGAGCCGGCAGCGTGCGGGGACAGCCCGGGCACGGGGAAGGTGGCACGGGATCGCTTTCCTC
TGAACGCTTCTCGCTGCTCTTTGAGCCTGCAGACACCTGGGGGGATACGGGGAAAAAGCTAGGCTGAAAG
ACCGGTTCTTAGAATGACACGCGCCTGGGAGCTCACGGGGACAGCCCCCCCCCAAAGCCCCCAGGGATGT
AATTACGTCCCTCCCCCGCTAGGGGGCAGCAGCGAGCCGCCCGGGGCTCCGCTCCGGTCCGGCGCTCCCC
CCGCATCCCCGAGCCGGCAGCGTGCGGGGACAGCCCGGGCACGGGGAAGGTGGCACGGGATCGCTTTCCT
CTGAACGCTTCTCGCTGCTCTTTGAGCCTGCAGACACCTGGGGGGATACGGGGAAAAAGCTAACTTCTGA
GACGACAACTTTGTATAGAAAAGTTGGCTCCGAATTCGCCCTTGACAGCAGAGATCCAGTTTGGTTAATT
AATTGGCTCCGGTGCCCGTCAGTGGGCAGAGCGCACATCGCCCACAGTCCCCGAGAAGTTGTGGGGAGGG
GTCGGCAATTGAACCGGTGCCTAGAGAAGGTGGCGCGGGGTAAACTGGGAAAGTGATGTCGTGTACTGGC
TCCGCCTTTTTCCCGAGGGTGGGGGAGAACCGTATATAAGTGCAGTAGTCGCCGTGAACGTTCTTTTTCG
CAACGGGTTTGCCGCCAGAACACAGGTAAGTGCCGTGTGTGGTTCCCGCGGGCCTGGCCTCTTTACGGGT
TATGGCCCTTGCGTGCCTTGAATTACTTCCACCTGGCTGCAGTACGTGATTCTTGATCCCGAGCTTCGGG
TTGGAAGTGGGTGGGAGAGTTCGAGGCCTTGCGCTTAAGGAGCCCCTTCGCCTCGTGCTTGAGTTGAGGC
CTGGCCTGGGCGCTGGGGCCGCCGCGTGCGAATCTGGTGGCACCTTCGCGCCTGTCTCGCTGCTTTCGAT
AAGTCTCTAGCCATTTAAAATTTTTGATGACCTGCTGCGACGCTTTTTTTCTGGCAAGATAGTCTTGTAA
ATGCGGGCCAAGATCTGCACACTGGTATTTCGGTTTTTGGGGCCGCGGGCGGCGACGGGGCCCGTGCGTC
CCAGCGCACATGTTCGGCGAGGCGGGGCCTGCGAGCGCGGCCACCGAGAATCGGACGGGGGTAGTCTCAA
GCTGGCCGGCCTGCTCTGGTGCCTGGCCTCGCGCCGCCGTGTATCGCCCCGCCCTGGGCGGCAAGGCTGG
CCCGGTCGGCACCAGTTGCGTGAGCGGAAAGATGGCCGCTTCCCGGCCCTGCTGCAGGGAGCTCAAAATG
GAGGACGCGGCGCTCGGGAGAGCGGGCGGGTGAGTCACCCACACAAAGGAAAAGGGCCTTTCCGTCCTCA
GCCGTCGCTTCATGTGACTCCACGGAGTACCGGGCGCCGTCCAGGCACCTCGATTAGTTCTCGAGCTTTT
GGAGTACGTCGTCTTTAGGTTGGGGGGAGGGGTTTTATGCGATGGAGTTTCCCCACACTGAGTGGGTGGA
GACTGAAGTTAGGCCAGCTTGGCACTTGATGTAATTCTCCTTGGAATTTGCCCTTTTTGAGTTTGGATCT
TGGTTCATTCTCAAGCCTCAGACAGTGGTTCAAAGTTTTTTTCTTCCATTTCAGGTGTCGTGAGAAGGGC
GAATTCGACCCAAGTTTGTACAAAAAAGCAGGCTGGATCCAGGTGCCACCATGGTGAGCGAGCTGATTAA
GGAGAACATGCACATGAAGCTGTACATGGAGGGCACCGTGAACAACCACCACTTCAAGTGCACATCCGAG
GGCGAAGGCAAGCCCTACGAGGGCACCCAGACCATGAGAATCAAGGCGGTCGAGGGCGGCCCTCTCCCCT
TCGCCTTCGACATCCTGGCTACCAGCTTCATGTACGGCAGCAAAACCTTCATCAACCACACCCAGGGCAT
CCCCGACTTCTTTAAGCAGTCCTTCCCCGAGGGCTTCACATGGGAGAGAGTCACCACATACGAAGATGGG
GGCGTGCTGACCGCTACCCAGGACACCAGCCTCCAGGACGGCTGCCTCATCTACAACGTCAAGATCAGAG
GGGTGAACTTCCCATCCAACGGCCCTGTGATGCAGAAGAAAACACTCGGCTGGGAGGCCTCCACCGAGAC
ACTGTACCCCGCTGACGGCGGCCTGGAAGGCAGAGCCGACATGGCCCTGAAGCTCGTGGGCGGGGGCCAC
CTGATCTGCAACCTTAAGACCACATACAGATCCAAGAAACCCGCTAAGAACCTCAAGATGCCCGGCGTCT
ACTATGTGGACAGGAGACTGGAAAGAATCAAGGAGGCCGACAAAGAGACATACGTCGAGCAGCACGAGGT
GGCTGTGGCCAGATACTGCGACCTCCCTAGCAAACTGGGGCACAAACTTAATTGAGAATTCTACCACCCA
GCTTTCTTGTACAAAGTGGTACGTCTCAAGACCAGAGGTCTCTGCTTATCAAGCAAGTCGGAGTGTCTCA
GAACTTTAGTCGGAGTGTCTCAGAACTTTAGTCGGAGTGTCTCAGAACTTTAGTCGGAGTGTCTCAGAAC
TTTCAACCAGAAGAGACCTGTGCTTCACTCCTCAGGTGCAGGCTGCCTATCAGAAGGTGGTGGCTGGTGT
GGCCAATGCCCTGGCTCACAAATACCACTGAGATCTTTTTCCCTCTGCCAAAAATTATGGGGACATCATG
AAGCCCCTTGAGCATCTGACTTCTGGCTAATAAAGGAAATTTATTTTCATTGCAATAGTGTGTTGGAATT
TTTTGTGTCTCTCACTCGGAAGGACATATGGGAGGGCAAATCATTTAAAACATCAGAATGAGTATTTGGT
TTAGAGTTTGGCAACATATGCCCATATGCTGGCTGCCATGAACAAAGGTTGGCTATAAAGAGGTCATCAG
TATATGAAACAGCCCCCTGCTGTCCATTCCTTATTCCATAGAAAAGCCTTGACTTGAGGTTAGATTTTTT
TTATATTTTGTTTTGTGTTATTTTTTTCTTTAACATCCCTAAAATTTTCCTTACATGTTTTACTAGCCAG
ATTTTTCCTCCTCTCCTGACTACTCCCAGTCATAGCTGTCCCTCTTCTCTTATGGAGATCCCGAGCGGTG
CGTTTTTATGCTTGTAGTATTGTATAATGTTTTTAAGATCCAAGCTTCTGACCTCTTCTCTTCCTCCCAC
AGGGCCTCGAGACAATTGCATCGATGGTACCAGTGAAAGTCTGCAATGAATTCGAGTTGGCGCGCCTGTC
ATTCTAAATCTCTCTTTCAGCCTAAAGCTTTTTCCCCGTATCCCCCCAGGTGTCTGCAGGCTCAAAGAGC
AGCGAGAAGCGTTCAGAGGAAAGCGATCCCGTGCCACCTTCCCCGTGCCCGGGCTGTCCCCGCACGCTGC
CGGCTCGGGGATGCGGGGGGAGCGCCGGACCGGAGCGGAGCCCCGGGCGGCTCGCTGCTGCCCCCTAGCG
GGGGAGGGACGTAATTACATCCCTGGGGGCTTTGGGAGGGGGCTGTCCCCGTGAGCTCCCAGGCGCGCCT
GTCATTCTAAATCTCTCTTTCAGCCTAAAGCTTTTTCCCCGTATCCCCCCAGGTGTCTGCAGGCTCAAAG
AGCAGCGAGAAGCGTTCAGAGGAAAGCGATCCCGTGCCACCTTCCCCGTGCCCGGGCTGTCCCCGCACGC
TGCCGGCTCGGGGATGCGGGGGGAGCGCCGGACCGGAGCGGAGCCCCGGGCGGCTCGCTGCTGCCCCCTA
GCGGGGGAGGGACGTAATTACATCCCTGGGGGCTTTGGGGGGGGGCTGTCCCCGTGAGCTCCCAGGCGCG
CCAACTCGGTACCGTATCGATGTCGACGTTAACGCTAGTGATATCAACTTTGTATAGAAAAGTTGGCTCC
GAATTCGCCCTTGACAGCAGAGATCCAGTTTGGTTAATTAATTGGCTCCGGTGCCCGTCAGTGGGCAGAG
CGCACATCGCCCACAGTCCCCGAGAAGTTGTGGGGAGGGGTCGGCAATTGAACCGGTGCCTAGAGAAGGT
GGCGCGGGGTAAACTGGGAAAGTGATGTCGTGTACTGGCTCCGCCTTTTTCCCGAGGGTGGGGGAGAACC
GTATATAAGTGCAGTAGTCGCCGTGAACGTTCTTTTTCGCAACGGGTTTGCCGCCAGAACACAGGTAAGT
GCCGTGTGTGGTTCCCGCGGGCCTGGCCTCTTTACGGGTTATGGCCCTTGCGTGCCTTGAATTACTTCCA
CCTGGCTGCAGTACGTGATTCTTGATCCCGAGCTTCGGGTTGGAAGTGGGTGGGAGAGTTCGAGGCCTTG
CGCTTAAGGAGCCCCTTCGCCTCGTGCTTGAGTTGAGGCCTGGCCTGGGCGCTGGGGCCGCCGCGTGCGA
ATCTGGTGGCACCTTCGCGCCTGTCTCGCTGCTTTCGATAAGTCTCTAGCCATTTAAAATTTTTGATGAC
CTGCTGCGACGCTTTTTTTCTGGCAAGATAGTCTTGTAAATGCGGGCCAAGATCTGCACACTGGTATTTC
GGTTTTTGGGGCCGCGGGCGGCGACGGGGCCCGTGCGTCCCAGCGCACATGTTCGGCGAGGCGGGGCCTG
CGAGCGCGGCCACCGAGAATCGGACGGGGGTAGTCTCAAGCTGGCCGGCCTGCTCTGGTGCCTGGCCTCG
CGCCGCCGTGTATCGCCCCGCCCTGGGCGGCAAGGCTGGCCCGGTCGGCACCAGTTGCGTGAGCGGAAAG
ATGGCCGCTTCCCGGCCCTGCTGCAGGGAGCTCAAAATGGAGGACGCGGCGCTCGGGAGAGCGGGCGGGT
GAGTCACCCACACAAAGGAAAAGGGCCTTTCCGTCCTCAGCCGTCGCTTCATGTGACTCCACGGAGTACC
GGGCGCCGTCCAGGCACCTCGATTAGTTCTCGAGCTTTTGGAGTACGTCGTCTTTAGGTTGGGGGGAGGG
GTTTTATGCGATGGAGTTTCCCCACACTGAGTGGGTGGAGACTGAAGTTAGGCCAGCTTGGCACTTGATG
TAATTCTCCTTGGAATTTGCCCTTTTTGAGTTTGGATCTTGGTTCATTCTCAAGCCTCAGACAGTGGTTC
AAAGTTTTTTTCTTCCATTTCAGGTGTCGTGAGAAGGGCGAATTCGACCCAAGTTTGTACAAAAAAGCAG
GCTCGCCACCATGGTGAGCAAGGGCGAGGAGCTGTTCACCGGGGTGGTGCCCATCCTGGTCGAGCTGGAC
GGCGACGTAAACGGCCACAAGTTCAGCGTGAGGGGCGAGGGCGAGGGCGATGCCACCAACGGCAAGCTGA
CCCTGAAGTTCATCTGCACCACCGGCAAGCTGCCCGTGCCCTGGCCCACCCTCGTGACCACCCTGAGCCA
CGGCGTGCAGTGCTTCGCCCGCTACCCCGACCACATGAAGCAGCACGACTTCTTCAAGTCCGCCATGCCC
GAAGGCTACGTCCAGGAGCGCACCATCTTCTTCAAGGACGACGGCACCTACAAGACCCGCGCCGAGGTGA
AGTTCGAGGGCGACACCCTAGTGAACCGCATCGAGCTGAAGGGCGTCGACTTCAAGGAGGACGGCAACAT
CCTGGGGCACAAGCTGGAGTACAACTTCAACAGCCACAACATCTATATCATGGCCGTCAAGCAGAAGAAC
GGCATCAAGGTGAACTTCAAGATCCGCCACAACGTGGAGGACGGCAGCGTGCAGCTCGCCGACCACTACC
AGCAGAACACCCCCATCGGCGACGGCCCCGTGCTGCTGCCCGACAGCCACTACCTGAGCACCCAGTCCGT
GCTGAGCAAAGACCCCAACGAGAAGCGCGATCACATGGTCCTGCTGGAGTTCCGCACCGCCGCCGGGATC
ACTCTCGGCATGGACGAGCTGTACAAGTAATACCACCCAGCTTTCTTGTACAAAGTGGTACGCGTGAATT
CACTCCTCAGGTGCAGGCTGCCTATCAGAAGGTGGTGGCTGGTGTGGCCAATGCCCTGGCTCACAAATAC
CACTGAGATCTTTTTCCCTCTGCCAAAAATTATGGGGACATCATGAAGCCCCTTGAGCATCTGACTTCTG
GCTAATAAAGGAAATTTATTTTCATTGCAATAGTGTGTTGGAATTTTTTGTGTCTCTCACTCGGAAGGAC
ATATGGGAGGGCAAATCATTTAAAACATCAGAATGAGTATTTGGTTTAGAGTTTGGCAACATATGCCCAT
ATGCTGGCTGCCATGAACAAAGGTTGGCTATAAAGAGGTCATCAGTATATGAAACAGCCCCCTGCTGTCC
ATTCCTTATTCCATAGAAAAGCCTTGACTTGAGGTTAGATTTTTTTTATATTTTGTTTTGTGTTATTTTT
TTCTTTAACATCCCTAAAATTTTCCTTACATGTTTTACTAGCCAGATTTTTCCTCCTCTCCTGACTACTC
CCAGTCATAGCTGTCCCTCTTCTCTTATGGAGATCCCTCGACCTGCAGCCCAAGCTTGGCGTAATCATGG
TCATAGCTGTTTCCTGTGTGAAATTGTTATCCGCTCACAATTCCACACAACATACGAGCCGGAAGCATAA
AGTGTAAAGCCTGGGGTGCCTAATGAGTGAGCTAACTCACATTAATTGCGTTGCGCTCACTGCCCGCTTT
CCAGTCGGGAAACCTGTCGTGCCAGCGGATCGACAGTACTAAGCTTGGTCTAATACCCAATCTCTCGTCT
TATCCAGATGTTTTATACGCCTCTGGCCCGTGTCTCAAAATCTCTGATGTTACATTGCACAAGATAAAAT
AATATCATCATGAACAATAAAACTGTCTGCTTACATAAACAGTAATACAAGGGGTGTTATGAGCCATATT
CAACGGGAAACGTCGAGGCCGCGATTAAATTCCAACATGGATGCTGATTTATATGGGTATAAATGGGCTC
GCGATAATGTCGGGCAATCAGGTGCGACAATCTATCGCTTGTATGGGAAGCCCGATGCGCCAGAGTTGTT
TCTGAAACATGGCAAAGGTAGCGTTGCCAATGATGTTACAGATGAGATGGTCAGACTAAACTGGCTGACG
GAATTTATGCCTCTTCCGACCATCAAGCATTTTATCCGTACTCCTGATGATGCATGGTTACTCACCACTG
CGATCCCCGGAAAAACAGCATTCCAGGTATTAGAAGAATATCCTGATTCAGGTGAAAATATTGTTGATGC
GCTGGCAGTGTTCCTGCGCCGGTTGCATTCGATTCCTGTTTGTAATTGTCCTTTTAACAGCGATCGCGTA
TTTCGTCTCGCTCAGGCGCAATCACGAATGAATAACGGTTTGGTTGATGCGAGTGATTTTGATGACGAGC
GTAATGGCTGGCCTGTTGAACAAGTCTGGAAAGAAATGCATAAACTTTTGCCATTCTCACCGGATTCAGT
CGTCACTCATGGTGATTTCTCACTTGATAACCTTATTTTTGACGAGGGGAAATTAATAGGTTGTATTGAT
GTTGGACGAGTCGGAATCGCAGACCGATACCAGGATCTTGCCATCCTATGGAACTGCCTCGGTGAGTTTT
CTCCTTCATTACAGAAACGGCTTTTTCAAAAATATGGTATTGATAATCCTGATATGAATAAATTGCAGTT
TCATTTGATGCTCGATGAGTTTTTCTAATCAGAATTGGTTAATTGGTTGTAACACTGGCAGAGCATTACG
CTGACTTGACGGGACGGCGCAAGCTCATGACCAAAATCCCTTAACGTGAGTTACGCGTCGTTCCACTGAG
CGTCAGAGGTATCACTAGTATTACAGAGGTAAGTTATAACAGTCGCCTAACCC
