>Addgene plasmid #103251 | LSB-hsa-miR-148a-5p | depositor partial sequence | sequence record 195552 | hsa-miR-148a-5p target
AGTCGGAGTGTCTCAGAACTTT
