>Addgene plasmid #103251 | LSB-hsa-miR-148a-5p | addgene partial sequence | sequence record 269517 | mKate2-F 5'-ACCCGCTAAGAACCTCAAGA-3'
AGAATCAAGGAGGCCGACAAAGAGACATACGTCGAGCAGCACGAGGTGGCTGTGGCCAGATACTGCGACC
TCCCTAGCAAACTGGGGCACAAACTTAATTGAGAATTCTACCACCCAGCTTTCTTGTACAAAGTGGTACG
TCTCAAGACCAGAGGTCTCTGCTTATCAAGCAAGTCGGAGTGTCTCAGAACTTTAGTCGGAGTGTCTCAG
AACTTTAGTCGGAGTGTCTCAGAACTTTAGTCGGAGTGTCTCAGAACTTTCAACCAGAAGAGACCTGTGC
TTCACTCCTCAGGTGCAGGCTGCCTATCAGAAGGTGGTGGCTGGTGTGGCCAATGCCCTGGCTCACAAAT
ACCACTGAGATCTTTTTCCCTCTGCCAAAAATTATGGGGACATCATGAAGCCCCTTGAGCATCTGACTTC
TGGCTAATAAAGGAAATTTATTTTCATTGCAATAGTGTGTTGGAATTTTTTGTGTCTCTCACTCGGAAGG
ACATATGGGAGGGCAAATCATTTAAAACATCAGAATGAGTATTTGGTTTAGAGTTTGGCAACATATGCCC
ATATGCTGGCTGCCATGAACAAAGGTTGGCTATAAAGAGGTCATCAGTATATGAAACAGCCCCCTGCTGT
CCATTCCTTATTCCATAGAAAAGCCTTGACTTGAGGTTAGATTTTTTTT
